Addgene plasmid #182437: Coexpressed Free NES (M)
Purpose: Yeast integrative plasmid for expressing ERG20(F96W-N127W) (GAL10 promoter) and AcNES1 (GAL7 promoter). Contains uracil auxotrophic marker (K. lactis URA3).
Depositing lab: Claudia Vickers. Depositing organization: University of Queensland. Publication: Synthetic in vivo compartmentalisation improves metabolic flux and modulates the product profile of promiscuous enzymes. Cheah LC, Liu L, Plan MR, Peng B, Lu Z, Schenk G, Vickers CE, Sainsbury F. bioRxiv 2022.11.24.517869 10.1101/2022.11.24.517869.
Backbone
  Vector backbone: pILGFPB5A
  Vector type: Yeast Expression, Synthetic Biology ; Metabolic engineering
  Selectable markers: URA3
Growth in bacteria
  Bacterial resistance: Ampicillin, 100 μg/mL
  Growth temperature: 37°C
  Growth strain: DH5alpha
  Copy number: High Copy
Gene/Insert 1
  Gene/Insert name: FPPS(M) (alt name: ERG20(F96W-N127W), farnesyl diphosphate synthase)
  Species: S. cerevisiae (budding yeast), Synthetic
  Insert size (bp): 1059
  Promoter: GAL10
  Cloning method: Gibson Cloning
  Sequencing primers: 5′ GTGGTAATGCCATGTAATATGATTATTAAAC; 3′ CTCAACAGTGCTCCGAAG
Gene/Insert 2
  Gene/Insert name: NES (alt name: AcNES1, nerolidol/linalool synthase)
  Species: Synthetic; Actinidia chinensis
  Insert size (bp): 1721
  Promoter: GAL7
  Cloning method: Gibson Cloning
  Sequencing primers: 5′ TAGTATTCGTTTGGTAAAGTAGAGG; 3′ GCATTGGCACGGTGCAACAC
Terms and licenses: Academic/Nonprofit Terms; Industry Terms: Not Available to Industry
Depositor comments: Please visit https://www.biorxiv.org/content/10.1101/2022.11.24.517869v1 for bioRxiv preprint.
How to cite: Coexpressed Free NES (M) was a gift from Claudia Vickers (Addgene plasmid # 182437 ; http://n2t.net/addgene:182437 ; RRID:Addgene_182437)
