[The description below was written by a language model from this plasmid's Addgene catalogue record and pLannotate feature annotations shown in this document.]
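Description:
Coexpressed Free NES (M) is a yeast integrative expression plasmid built on the pILGFPB5A backbone for metabolic engineering in Saccharomyces cerevisiae. In E. coli it is maintained as a high-copy plasmid through a ColE1/pUC-type origin and selected with ampicillin via the β-lactamase gene. The feature table shows no yeast replication origin or centromere, consistent with an integrating design. Yeast transformants are selected by uracil prototrophy. The catalogue entry specifies a Kluyveromyces lactis URA3 marker, which the automated annotation labels by homology as S. cerevisiae URA3. A short additional URA3 fragment spans the sequence origin; it may serve as integration homology, but the record does not state the integration locus. Residual lac promoter/operator, lacZα, lacI, bom and rop fragments are leftovers from the cloning backbone.

The payload comprises two galactose-regulated expression cassettes. The first places ERG20(F96W-N127W), a double-mutant form of the yeast farnesyl diphosphate synthase, under the GAL10 promoter; this corresponds to the annotated divergent, Gal4-regulated GAL1,10 promoter region just upstream of the ERG20 coding sequence. The second drives AcNES1, a synthetic version of the Actinidia chinensis nerolidol/linalool synthase, from the GAL7 promoter. The annotation tool did not detect that promoter, and it matched the coding sequence to the homologous strawberry NES1 enzyme, which converts geranyl diphosphate to linalool and farnesyl diphosphate to nerolidol. No tags or terminators are annotated.

The construct co-expresses the prenyl diphosphate synthase variant with the promiscuous terpene synthase. Its name and the associated study on synthetic in vivo compartmentalisation suggest that it supplies the free, non-compartmentalised enzyme condition for comparing metabolic flux and product profile, although the record does not state this explicitly.
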