Features (pLannotate 1.2.2; 16 found; start..end, strand, type, name):
     86..739     -  promoter       GAL1,10 promoter: GAL1 and GAL10 genes of S. cerevisiae; divergent inducible promoter, regulated by Gal4
    760..1815    +  CDS            ERG20: FPPS_YEAST - Also known as BOT3, FDS1, FPP1. Experimental evidence at protein level: Swiss-Prot protein existence level 1. Catalyzes the sequential condensation of isopentenyl pyrophosphate with the allylic pyrophosphates, dimethylallyl pyrophosphate, and then with the resultant geranylpyrophosphate to the ultimate product farnesyl pyrophosphate. From Saccharomyces cerevisiae (strain ATCC 204508 / S288c) (Baker's yeast).
   2709..4271    +  CDS            NES1_FRAAN: Experimental evidence at protein level: Swiss-Prot protein existence level 1. Involved in monoterpene (C10) and sesquiterpene (C15) biosynthesis. Converts geranyl diphosphate (GPP) into S-linalool and farnesyl diphosphate (FPP) into (3S)-E-nerolidol. Exclusively present and highly expressed in the fruit of cultivated (octaploid) varieties. From Fragaria ananassa (Strawberry) (Fragaria chiloensis x Fragaria virginiana).
   4577..5362    -  CDS            URA3: PYRF_YEAST - Experimental evidence at protein level: Swiss-Prot protein existence level 1. From Saccharomyces cerevisiae (strain ATCC 204508 / S288c) (Baker's yeast).
   5365..5528    -  promoter       URA3 promoter (fragment): S. cerevisiae URA3
   5535..5692    +  CDS            lacZα (fragment): LacZα fragment of β-galactosidase; lacZ fragment
   5698..5797    -  misc_feature   bom (fragment): basis of mobility region from pBR322
   5899..5934    -  CDS            rop (fragment): Rop protein, which maintains plasmids at low copy number; rop
   6029..6133    +  promoter       AmpR promoter: bla
   6134..6994    +  CDS            AmpR: β-lactamase; bla; confers resistance to ampicillin, carbenicillin, and related antibiotics
   7165..7753    +  rep_origin     ori: high-copy-number ColE1/pMB1/pBR322/pUC origin of replication
   7936..8028    +  CDS            lacI (fragment): lac repressor; lacI; The lac repressor binds to the lac operator to inhibit transcription in E. coli. This inhibition can be relieved by adding lactose or isopropyl-β-D-thiogalactopyranoside (IPTG).
   8041..8062    +  protein_bind   CAP binding site: CAP binding activates transcription in the presence of cAMP. E. coli catabolite activator protein
   8077..8107    +  promoter       lac promoter: promoter for the E. coli lac operon
   8115..8131    +  protein_bind   lac operator: The lac repressor binds to the lac operator to inhibit transcription in E. coli. This inhibition can be relieved by adding lactose or isopropyl-β-D-thiogalactopyranoside (IPTG). lac repressor encoded by lacI
   8285..75      -  CDS            URA3 (fragment) (across the origin): orotidine-5'-phosphate decarboxylase, required for uracil biosynthesis; S. cerevisiae URA3; yeast auxotrophic marker, counterselectable with 5-fluoroorotic acid (5-FOA)
>Addgene plasmid #182437 | Coexpressed Free NES (M) | addgene full sequence | sequence record 360121 | Addgene NGS Result
AAATATGCTTCCCAGCCTGCTTTTCTGTAACGTTCACCCTCTACCTTAGCATCCCTTCCCTTTGCAAATA
GTCCTACTAGTTATAGTTTTTTCTCCTTGACGTTAAAGTATAGAGGTATATTAACAATTTTTTGTTGATA
CTTTTATGACATTTGAATAAGAAGTAATACAAACCGAAAATGTTGAAAGTATTAGTTAAAGTGGTTATGC
AGCTTTTGCATTTATATATCTGTTAATAGATCAAAAATCATCGCTTCGCTGATTAATTACCCCAGAAATA
AGGCTAAAAAACTAATCGCATTATTATCCTATGGTTGTTAATTTGATTCGTTGATTTGAAGGTTTGTGGG
GCCAGGTTACTGCCAATTTTTCCTCTTCATAACCATAAAAGCTAGTATTGTAGAATCTTTATTGTTCGGA
GCAGTGCGGCGCGAGGCACATCTGCGTTTCAGGAACGCGACCGGTGAAGACCAGGACGCACGGAGGAGAG
TCTTCCGTCGGAGGGCTGTCGCCCGCTCGGCGGCTTCTAATCCGTACTTCAATATAGCAATGAGCAGTTA
AGCGTATTACTGAAAGTTCCAAAGAGAAGGTTTTTTTAGGCTAAGATAATGGGGCTCTTTACATTTCCAC
AACATATAAGTAAGATTAGATATGGATATGTATATGGTGGTATTGCCATGTAATATGATTATTAAACTTC
TTTGCGTCCATCCAAAAAAAAAAGTAAGAATTTTTGAAAATTCAATATAAGGATCCAAAATGGCTTCAGA
AAAAGAAATTAGGAGAGAGAGATTCTTGAACGTTTTCCCTAAATTAGTAGAGGAATTGAACGCATCGCTT
TTGGCTTACGGTATGCCTAAGGAAGCATGTGACTGGTATGCCCACTCATTGAACTACAACACTCCAGGCG
GTAAGCTAAATAGAGGTTTGTCCGTTGTGGACACGTATGCTATTCTCTCCAACAAGACCGTTGAACAATT
GGGGCAAGAAGAATACGAAAAGGTTGCCATTCTAGGTTGGTGCATTGAGTTGTTGCAGGCTTACTGGTTG
GTCGCCGATGATATGATGGACAAGTCCATTACCAGAAGAGGCCAACCATGTTGGTACAAGGTTCCTGAAG
TTGGGGAAATTGCCATCTGGGACGCATTCATGTTAGAGGCTGCTATCTACAAGCTTTTGAAATCTCACTT
CAGAAACGAAAAATACTACATAGATATCACCGAATTGTTCCATGAGGTCACCTTCCAAACCGAATTGGGC
CAATTGATGGACTTAATCACTGCACCTGAAGACAAAGTCGACTTGAGTAAGTTCTCCCTAAAGAAGCACT
CCTTCATAGTTACTTTCAAGACTGCTTACTATTCTTTCTACTTGCCTGTCGCATTGGCCATGTACGTTGC
CGGTATCACGGATGAAAAGGATTTGAAACAAGCCAGAGATGTCTTGATTCCATTGGGTGAATACTTCCAA
ATTCAAGATGACTACTTAGACTGCTTCGGTACCCCAGAACAGATCGGTAAGATCGGTACAGATATCCAAG
ATAACAAATGTTCTTGGGTAATCAACAAGGCATTAGAACTTGCTTCCGCAGAACAAAGAAAGACTTTAGA
CGAAAATTACGGTAAGAAGGACTCAGTCGCAGAAGCCAAATGCAAAAAGATTTTCAATGACTTGAAAATT
GAACAGCTATACCACGAATATGAAGAGTCTATTGCCAAGGATTTGAAGGCCAAAATTTCTCAGGTCGATG
AGTCTCGTGGCTTCAAAGCTGATGTCTTAACTGCGTTCTTGAACAAAGTTTACAAGAGAAGCAAATAAAG
ATCTTTTGCCAGCTTACTATCCTTCTTGAAAATATGCACTCTATATCTTTTAGTTCTTAATTGCAACACA
TAGATTTGCTGTATAACGAATTTTATGCTATTTTTTAAATTTGGAGTTCAGTGATAAAAGTGTCACAGCG
AATTTCCTCACATGTAGGGACCGAATTGTTTACAAGTTCTCTGTACCACCATGGAGACATCAAAAATTGA
AAATCTATGGAAAGATATGGACGGTAGCAACAAGAATATAGCACGAGCCGCGGAGTTCATTTCGTTACTT
TTGATATCACTCACAACTATTGCGAAGCGCTTCAGTGAAAAAATCATAAGGAAAAGTTGTAAATATTATT
GGTAGTATTCGTTTGGTAAAGTAGAGGGGGTAATTTTTCCCCTTTATTTTGTTCATACATTCTTAAATTG
CTTTGCCTCTCCTTTTGGAAAGCTATACTTCGGAGCACTGTTGAGCGAAGGCTCATTAGATATATTTTCT
GTCATTTTCCTTAACCCAAAAATAAGGGAAAGGGTCCAAAAAGCGCTCGGACAACTGTTGACCGTGATCC
GAAGGACTGGCTATACAGTGTTCACAAAATAGCCAAGCTGAAAATAATGTGTAGCTATGTTCAGTTAGTT
TGGCTAGCAAAGATATAAAAGCAGGTCGGAAATATTTATGGGCATTATTATGCAGAGCATCAACATGATA
AAAAAAAACAGTTGAATATTCCCTCAAAAGAGCTCAAAATGGCTACCGCAGCAGGTCCTATCGCAACTAA
CAACTCCCCACAAAACTCCAACGCTTACAGAACTCCAATCGCTCCTTCCGTACCAATTACTCATAAATGG
TCTATAGCTGAAGATTTGACATGTATTTCCAATCCTAGTAAGCACAATAACCCTCAAACTGGTTACAGAT
CATTTTCTGACGAATTATACGTTAAGTACGAAGAAAAGTTGGAAGATGTTAGAAAAGCATTAAGAGAAGT
TGAAGAAAACCCTTTGGAAGGTTTAGTTATGATAGACGCTTTGCAAAGATTGGGTATCGATTACCATTTC
AGAGGTGAAATTGGTGCATTCTTGCAAAAGCAACAAATCATATCTTCAACTCCAGATGGTTACCCTGAAC
ATGGTTTGTACGAAGTTTCAACATTGTTTAGATTCTTAAGACAAGAAGGTCACAATGTTACCGCTGACGT
CTTTAATAACTTCAAGGATAAGGAAGGTAGATTCAGATCAGAATTGTCAACAGATATTAGAGGTTTGATG
TCCTTATACGAAGCAAGTCAATTGAGAATAGAAGGTGAAGACATCTTAGATCAAGCTGCTGATTTCTCCA
GTCAATTGTTAGGTAGATGGACAAAAGATCCTAATCATCACGAAGCCAGATTGGTTTCTAACACTTTAAC
ACATCCATACCACAAGTCATTGGCTACCTTTATGGGTCAAAAATTGTCCTACATGAACTGCAAGGGTCCA
AACTGGGACGGTGTCGATAATTTGCAAGAATTAGCTAAGATGGATTTGACTATCGTACAAAGTATCCATC
AAAAGGAAGTATTCCAAGTTTCTCAATGGTGGAAGGATACAGGTTTAGCCAATGAATTGAAATTGGCTAG
AAACCAACCATTGAAGTGGTATATGTGGCCTATGGCCGCTTTAACCGATCCAAGATTCAGTGAAGAAAGA
GTTGAATTAACTAAGCCTATTTCTTTTATATACATCATAGATGACATCTTCGACGTCTATGGTACCATTG
AAGAATTGACCTTGTTTACTGATGCAGTTAATAGATGGGAATTGTCTGCCGTCGAACAATTACCAGACTA
CATGAAAGTATGTTTCAAGGCTTTGTACGATGTTACCAACGAAATCGCATACAAAATCTATAAAAAGCAT
GGTCAAAACCCTATTGATTCCTTGCAAAAGACTTGGGCTAGTTTGTGCAATGCATTTTTAGTTGAAGCAA
AGTGGTTCGCCTCTGGTCACTTGCCAAATGCAGAAGAATACTTAAAGAACGGTATCATCTCTTCAGGTGT
TCATGTTGTCTTGGCCCACATGTTTTTCTTGTTAGGTGACGGTATTACACAAGAATCAGTTGATTTGGTA
GATGACTATCCAGGTATTTCCACAAGTATCGCAACCATTTTGAGATTATCTGATGACTTGGGTTCAGCCA
AAGATGAAGACCAAGATGGTTATGATGGTTCTTACATCGAATGTTACATGAAGGAACATAAGGGTTCCAG
TGTCGATTCAGCCAGAGAAGAAGTAATAAGAATGATCTCCGAAGCATGGAAATGTTTGAATAAGGAATGC
TTATCACCAAACCCTTTTTCTGAATCATTCAGAATAGGTTCCTTGAATATGGCTAGAATGATCCCTATGA
TGTACTCTTACGATGACAACCATAACTTGCCAATTTTAGAAGAACACATGAAGGCAATGATCTATAACAC
ATCTTTATAACTCGAGATAGATTAATTTAAACAGTATATGTACAGTTTTATATATATATATATATATATA
CATATATAAAGAAACCTGTGCGTTTTTTGTATTTTCAAATACATTTAGTTTTGGCGCCACTTCTATAAAA
GGTCTCATGATATTGTTACTCTAGAGATCCCAATACAACAGATCACGTGATCTTTTTGTAAGATGAAGTT
GAAGTAGTGTTGCACCGTGCCAATGCAGGTGGCTATTAGATTAAATATGTGATTTGTTCTATTAAGTTTC
CTGTATAATTAATGGGGAGCGCTGATTCTCTTTTGGTACGCTTCCCATCCAGCATTTCTGTATCTTTCAC
CTTCAACCTTAGGATCTCTACCCTTGGCGAAAAGTCCTCTGCCAACAATGATGATATCTGATCCACCACT
TACAACTTCGTCGACGGTTCTGTACTGCTGACCCAATGCATCGCCTTTGTCGTCTAAACCTACACCTGGG
GTCATGATTAGCCAATCAAACCCTTCTTCTCTTCCTCCCATATCGTTCTGAGCAATGAACCCAATAACGA
AATCTTTATCACTCTTTGCAATATCAACGGTACCCTTAGTATATTCACCGTGTGCTAGAGAACCCTTGGA
AGACAATTCAGCAAGCATCAATAATCCCCTTGGTTCTTTGGTGACCTCTTGCGCACCTTGTTTCAAGCCA
GCAACAATACCAGCACCAGTAACCCCGTGGGCGTTGGTGATATCAGACCATTCTGCGATACGGTAAACGC
CCGATGTATATTGTAATTTGACTGTGTTACCGATATCGGCGAATTTTCTGTCCTCAAATATCAAGAACTT
GTATTTCTCTGCCAATGCTTTCAATGGAACGACAGTACCCTCATAACTGAAATCATCCAAGATATCAACG
TGTGTTTTCAAAAGGCAAATGTATGGACCCAACGTTTCAACAAGTTTCAATAGCTCATCAGTCGAACGAA
CGTCAAGAGAAGCACACAAATTGGTCTTCTTTTCATCCATTAAACGTAAAAGTTTCGATGCAACCGGACT
TGCATGAGTCTCAGCTCTACTGGTATATGATTTTGTGGACATGTTTTATCTTCGTTTCCTGCAGGTTTTT
GTTCTGTGCAGTTGGGTTAAGAATACTGGGCAATTTCATGTTTCTTCAACACTACATATGCGTATATATA
CCAATCTAAGTCTGTGCTCCTTCCTTCGTTCTTCCTTCTGTTCGGAGATTACCGAATCAAAAAAATTTAA
ATGAATTCACTGGCCGTCGTTTTACAACGTCGTGACTGGGAAAACCCTGGCGTTACCCAACTTAATCGCC
TTGCAGCACATCCCCCTTTCGCCAGCTGGCGTAATAGCGAAGAGGCCCGCACCGATCGCCCTTCCCAACA
GTTGCGCAGCCTGAATGGCGAATGGCGCCTGATGCGGTATTTTCTCCTTACGCATCTGTGCGGTATTTCA
CACCGCATATGGTGCACTCTCAGTACAATCTGCTCTGATGCCGCATAGTTAAGCCAGCCCCGACACCCGC
CAACACCCGCTGACGCGCCCTGACGGGCTTGTCTGCTCCCGGCATCCGCTTACAGACAAGCTGTGACCGT
CTCCGGGAGCTGCATGTGTCAGAGGTTTTCACCGTCATCACCGAAACGCGCGAGACGAAAGGGCCTCGTG
ATACGCCTATTTTTATAGGTTAATGTCATGATAATAATGGTTTCTTAGACGTCAGGTGGCACTTTTCGGG
GAAATGTGCGCGGAACCCCTATTTGTTTATTTTTCTAAATACATTCAAATATGTATCCGCTCATGAGACA
ATAACCCTGATAAATGCTTCAATAATATTGAAAAAGGAAGAGTATGAGTATTCAACATTTCCGTGTCGCC
CTTATTCCCTTTTTTGCGGCATTTTGCCTTCCTGTTTTTGCTCACCCAGAAACGCTGGTGAAAGTAAAAG
ATGCTGAAGATCAGTTGGGTGCACGAGTGGGTTACATCGAACTGGATCTCAACAGCGGTAAGATCCTTGA
GAGTTTTCGCCCCGAAGAACGTTTTCCAATGATGAGCACTTTTAAAGTTCTGCTATGTGGCGCGGTATTA
TCCCGTATTGACGCCGGGCAAGAGCAACTCGGTCGCCGCATACACTATTCTCAGAATGACTTGGTTGAGT
ACTCACCAGTCACAGAAAAGCATCTTACGGATGGCATGACAGTAAGAGAATTATGCAGTGCTGCCATAAC
CATGAGTGATAACACTGCGGCCAACTTACTTCTGACAACGATCGGAGGACCGAAGGAGCTAACCGCTTTT
TTGCACAACATGGGGGATCATGTAACTCGCCTTGATCGTTGGGAACCGGAGCTGAATGAAGCCATACCAA
ACGACGAGCGTGACACCACGATGCCTGTAGCAATGGCAACAACGTTGCGCAAACTATTAACTGGCGAACT
ACTTACTCTAGCTTCCCGGCAACAATTAATAGACTGGATGGAGGCGGATAAAGTTGCAGGACCACTTCTG
CGCTCGGCCCTTCCGGCTGGCTGGTTTATTGCTGATAAATCTGGAGCCGGTGAGCGTGGGTCTCGCGGTA
TCATTGCAGCACTGGGGCCAGATGGTAAGCCCTCCCGTATCGTAGTTATCTACACGACGGGGAGTCAGGC
AACTATGGATGAACGAAATAGACAGATCGCTGAGATAGGTGCCTCACTGATTAAGCATTGGTAACTGTCA
GACCAAGTTTACTCATATATACTTTAGATTGATTTAAAACTTCATTTTTAATTTAAAAGGATCTAGGTGA
AGATCCTTTTTGATAATCTCATGACCAAAATCCCTTAACGTGAGTTTTCGTTCCACTGAGCGTCAGACCC
CGTAGAAAAGATCAAAGGATCTTCTTGAGATCCTTTTTTTCTGCGCGTAATCTGCTGCTTGCAAACAAAA
AAACCACCGCTACCAGCGGTGGTTTGTTTGCCGGATCAAGAGCTACCAACTCTTTTTCCGAAGGTAACTG
GCTTCAGCAGAGCGCAGATACCAAATACTGTTCTTCTAGTGTAGCCGTAGTTAGGCCACCACTTCAAGAA
CTCTGTAGCACCGCCTACATACCTCGCTCTGCTAATCCTGTTACCAGTGGCTGCTGCCAGTGGCGATAAG
TCGTGTCTTACCGGGTTGGACTCAAGACGATAGTTACCGGATAAGGCGCAGCGGTCGGGCTGAACGGGGG
GTTCGTGCACACAGCCCAGCTTGGAGCGAACGACCTACACCGAACTGAGATACCTACAGCGTGAGCTATG
AGAAAGCGCCACGCTTCCCGAAGGGAGAAAGGCGGACAGGTATCCGGTAAGCGGCAGGGTCGGAACAGGA
GAGCGCACGAGGGAGCTTCCAGGGGGAAACGCCTGGTATCTTTATAGTCCTGTCGGGTTTCGCCACCTCT
GACTTGAGCGTCGATTTTTGTGATGCTCGTCAGGGGGGCGGAGCCTATGGAAAAACGCCAGCAACGCGGC
CTTTTTACGGTTCCTGGCCTTTTGCTGGCCTTTTGCTCACATGTTCTTTCCTGCGTTATCCCCTGATTCT
GTGGATAACCGTATTACCGCCTTTGAGTGAGCTGATACCGCTCGCCGCAGCCGAACGACCGAGCGCAGCG
AGTCAGTGAGCGAGGAAGCGGAAGAGCGCCCAATACGCAAACCGCCTCTCCCCGCGCGTTGGCCGATTCA
TTAATGCAGCTGGCACGACAGGTTTCCCGACTGGAAAGCGGGCAGTGAGCGCAACGCAATTAATGTGAGT
TAGCTCACTCATTAGGCACCCCAGGCTTTACACTTTATGCTTCCGGCTCGTATGTTGTGTGGAATTGTGA
GCGGATAACAATTTCACACAGGAAACAGCTATGACCATGATTACGCCAAGCTTGCATGCATTTAAATCAT
TACGACCGAGATTCCCGGGTAATAACTGATATAATTAAATTGAAGCTCTAATTTGTGAGTTTAGTATACA
TGCATTTACTTATAATACAGTTTTTTAGTTTTGCTGGCCGCATCTTCTC
